Addgene plasmid #12615: GEV 1
Depositing lab: John Louis. Depositing organization: National Institute of Diabetes & Digestive & Kidney Diseases (NIDDK). Publication: Design of an expression system for detecting folded protein domains and mapping macromolecular interactions by NMR. Huth JR, Bewley CA, Jackson BM, Hinnebusch AG, Clore GM, Gronenborn AM. Protein Sci. 1997 Nov . 6(11):2359-64. 10.1002/pro.5560061109 PubMed 9385638.
Backbone
  Vector backbone: pET21a
  Backbone manufacturer: Novagen
  Backbone size w/o insert (bp): 5443
  Vector type: Bacterial Expression
Growth in bacteria
  Bacterial resistance: Ampicillin, 100 μg/mL
  Growth temperature: 37°C
  Growth strain: DH5alpha
  Copy number: Low Copy
Gene/Insert
  Gene/Insert name: GB1 domain of protein G as N terminal tag, with Bcl2 as insert (alt names: GB1 domain of protein G; Bcl-2; Bcl2 (aa 82-204))
  Species: M. musculus (mouse)
  Insert size (bp): 369
  Entrez Gene: Bcl2 (a.k.a. Bcl-2, C430015F12Rik, D630044D05Rik, D830018M01Rik)
  Tag / fusion protein: G protein (N terminal on backbone); His (C terminal on backbone)
  Cloning method: Restriction Enzyme; 5′ cloning site Nhe I (not destroyed); 3′ cloning site Xho I (not destroyed)
  Sequencing primers: 5′ T7 terminal
Terms and licenses: Academic/Nonprofit Terms; Industry Terms: Not Available to Industry
Depositor comments: In GEV1, a noncleavable linker (Pro-Gly-Gly-Pro-Ala-Ser) is encoded between the GBl domain and the N-terminus of the protein of interest. Genes can be inserted into this vector using Nhe I and Xho I cloning sites, and, if no stop codons are introduced at the 5' end of an insert, the vector encodes a C-terminal poly His-tag. Also see: "A rapid method to attain isotope labeled small soluble peptides for NMR studies", Journal of Biomolecular NMR, Vol 26, No 3, July 2003.
How to cite: GEV 1 was a gift from John Louis (Addgene plasmid # 12615 ; http://n2t.net/addgene:12615 ; RRID:Addgene_12615)
