[The description below was written by a language model from this plasmid's Addgene catalogue record and pLannotate feature annotations shown in this document.]
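Description:
GEV 1 is a bacterial expression plasmid built on the Novagen pET21a backbone and designed to produce proteins or peptides as fusions to the B1 immunoglobulin-binding domain of streptococcal protein G (GB1), a small, highly soluble domain used as an N-terminal fusion partner. Expression is driven by a T7 promoter controlled by an adjacent lac operator, followed by the T7 gene 10 ribosome binding site and closed by the T7 terminator. The plasmid carries its own lacI gene, so transcription is repressed until induction with IPTG in a host supplying T7 RNA polymerase. Propagation relies on a pBR322-type origin together with the bom region and the rop gene, consistent with the recorded low copy number, and selection is by ampicillin through the bla gene. An f1 origin is also present, and short tetracycline-resistance fragments are annotated as backbone remnants.

In the deposited version, the GB1 coding sequence is joined through a short noncleavable linker to a fragment of Bcl2 (residues 82–204), catalogued as mouse. The automated annotation matched this region to the human BCL2 entry, which likely reflects homology. The insert sits between Nhe I and Xho I sites, both retained, so it can be swapped for another gene of interest. If the insert reads through without a stop codon, the vector adds a C-terminal polyhistidine tag for affinity purification. The associated publication describes the system as a tool for detecting folded protein domains and mapping macromolecular interactions by NMR, and the depositor also points to its use for producing isotope-labelled small soluble peptides for NMR studies.
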