Features (pLannotate 1.2.2; 20 found; start..end, strand, type, name):
      1..19      +  promoter       T7 promoter: promoter for bacteriophage T7 RNA polymerase
     20..44      +  protein_bind   lac operator: The lac repressor binds to the lac operator to inhibit transcription in E. coli. This inhibition can be relieved by adding lactose or isopropyl-β-D-thiogalactopyranoside (IPTG). lac repressor encoded by lacI
     59..81      +  RBS            RBS: efficient ribosome binding site from bacteriophage T7 gene 10 (Olins and Rangwala, 1989)
    107..256     +  CDS            GB1 (fragment): B1 domain of Streptococcal protein G effective as a solubilizing fusion partner (Cheng and Patel, 2004)
    245..643     +  CDS            BCL2 (fragment): BCL2_HUMAN - Experimental evidence at protein level: Swiss-Prot protein existence level 1. Suppresses apoptosis in a variety of cell systems including factor-dependent lymphohematopoietic and neural cells. Regulates cell death by controlling the mitochondrial membrane permeability. Appears to function in a feedback loop system with caspases. Inhibits caspase activity either by preventing the release of cytochrome c from the mitochondria and/or by binding to the apoptosis-activating factor (APAF-1). May attenuate inflammation by impairing NLRP1-inflammasome activation, hence CASP1 activation an
    659..676     +  CDS            9xHis (fragment): 9xHis affinity tag
    686..735     +  CDS            SET1 (fragment): solubility-enhancement tag derived from T7 phage gene 10B
    743..790     +  terminator     T7 terminator: transcription terminator for bacteriophage T7 RNA polymerase
    827..1255    +  rep_origin     f1 ori (sequence partly withheld): f1 bacteriophage origin of replication; arrow indicates direction of (+) strand synthesis
   1308..1412    +  promoter       AmpR promoter: bla
   1413..2273    +  CDS            AmpR: β-lactamase; bla; confers resistance to ampicillin, carbenicillin, and related antibiotics
   2444..3032    +  rep_origin     ori: high-copy-number ColE1/pMB1/pBR322/pUC origin of replication
   3218..3357    -  misc_feature   bom: basis of mobility region from pBR322
   3459..3650    -  CDS            rop: Rop protein, which maintains plasmids at low copy number; rop
   3667..4047    +  CDS            YPB1_ECOLX: Protein predicted: Swiss-Prot protein existence level 4. From Escherichia coli.
   4119..4410    -  CDS            TcR (fragment): tetracycline efflux protein; tet; confers resistance to tetracycline
   4425..4446    -  protein_bind   CAP binding site: CAP binding activates transcription in the presence of cAMP. E. coli catabolite activator protein
   4459..5541    -  CDS            lacI: lac repressor; lacI; The lac repressor binds to the lac operator to inhibit transcription in E. coli. This inhibition can be relieved by adding lactose or isopropyl-β-D-thiogalactopyranoside (IPTG).
   5542..5619    -  promoter       lacI promoter: lacI
   5627..5906    -  CDS            TcR (fragment): tetracycline efflux protein; tet; confers resistance to tetracycline
>Addgene plasmid #12615 | GEV 1 | addgene full sequence | sequence record 357004 | CPS 5'--3'
TAATACGACTCACTATAGGGGAATTGTGAGCGGATAACAATTCCCCTCTAGAAATAATTTTGTTTAACTT
TAAGAAGGAGATATACATATGCAGTACAAGCTTGCTCTGAACGGTAAAACCCTGAAAGGTGAAACCACCA
CCGAAGCTGTTGACGCTGCTACCGCGGAAAAAGTTTTCAAACAGTACGCTAACGACAACGGTGTTGACGG
TGAATGGACCTACGACGACGCTACCAAAACCTTCACGGTAACCGAACCGGGCGGTCCGGCTAGCGCGCTC
AGCCCTGTGCCACCTGTGGTCCATCTGACCCTCCGCCGGGCTGGGGATGACTTCTCTCGTCGCTACCGTC
GTGACTTCGCAGAGATGTCCAGTCAGCTGCACCTGACGCCCTTCACCGCGAGGGGACGCTTTGCCACGGT
GGTGGAGGAACTCTTCAGGGATGGGGTGAACTGGGGGAGGATTGTGGCCTTCTTTGAGTTCGGTGGGGTC
ATGTGTGTGGAGAGCGTCAACAGGGAGATGTCACCCCTGGTGGACAACATCGCCCTGTGGATGACTGAGT
ACCTGAACCGGCATCTGCACACCTGGATCCAGGATAACGGAGGCTGGGATGCCTTTGTGGAACTATATGG
CCCCAGCATGCGAAAAAAGTAACTCGAGCACCACCACCACCACCACTGAGATCCGGCTGCTAACAAAGCC
CGAAAGGAAGCTGAGTTGGCTGCTGCCACCGCTGAGCAATAACTAGCATAACCCCTTGGGGCCTCTAAAC
GGGTCTTGAGGGGTTTTTTGCTGAAAGGAGGAACTATATCCGGATTGGCGAATGGG
[124 nt withheld, positions 827-950]
C
[91 nt withheld, positions 952-1042]
A
[49 nt withheld, positions 1044-1092]
CCTTTGACGTTGGAGTCCACGTTCTTT
[37 nt withheld, positions 1120-1156]
ACCCTATCTCGGTCTATTCTTTTGATTTATAAGGGATTTTGCCGATTTCGGCCTATTGGTTAAAAAATGA
GCTGATTTAACAAAAATTTAACGCGAATTTTAACAAAATATTAACGCTTACAATTTAGGTGGCACTTTTC
GGGGAAATGTGCGCGGAACCCCTATTTGTTTATTTTTCTAAATACATTCAAATATGTATCCGCTCATGAG
ACAATAACCCTGATAAATGCTTCAATAATATTGAAAAAGGAAGAGTATGAGTATTCAACATTTCCGTGTC
GCCCTTATTCCCTTTTTTGCGGCATTTTGCCTTCCTGTTTTTGCTCACCCAGAAACGCTGGTGAAAGTAA
AAGATGCTGAAGATCAGTTGGGTGCACGAGTGGGTTACATCGAACTGGATCTCAACAGCGGTAAGATCCT
TGAGAGTTTTCGCCCCGAAGAACGTTTTCCAATGATGAGCACTTTTAAAGTTCTGCTATGTGGCGCGGTA
TTATCCCGTATTGACGCCGGGCAAGAGCAACTCGGTCGCCGCATACACTATTCTCAGAATGACTTGGTTG
AGTACTCACCAGTCACAGAAAAGCATCTTACGGATGGCATGACAGTAAGAGAATTATGCAGTGCTGCCAT
AACCATGAGTGATAACACTGCGGCCAACTTACTTCTGACAACGATCGGAGGACCGAAGGAGCTAACCGCT
TTTTTGCACAACATGGGGGATCATGTAACTCGCCTTGATCGTTGGGAACCGGAGCTGAATGAAGCCATAC
CAAACGACGAGCGTGACACCACGATGCCTGCAGCAATGGCAACAACGTTGCGCAAACTATTAACTGGCGA
ACTACTTACTCTAGCTTCCCGGCAACAATTAATAGACTGGATGGAGGCGGATAAAGTTGCAGGACCACTT
CTGCGCTCGGCCCTTCCGGCTGGCTGGTTTATTGCTGATAAATCTGGAGCCGGTGAGCGTGGGTCTCGCG
GTATCATTGCAGCACTGGGGCCAGATGGTAAGCCCTCCCGTATCGTAGTTATCTACACGACGGGGAGTCA
GGCAACTATGGATGAACGAAATAGACAGATCGCTGAGATAGGTGCCTCACTGATTAAGCATTGGTAACTG
TCAGACCAAGTTTACTCATATATACTTTAGATTGATTTAAAACTTCATTTTTAATTTAAAAGGATCTAGG
TGAAGATCCTTTTTGATAATCTCATGACCAAAATCCCTTAACGTGAGTTTTCGTTCCACTGAGCGTCAGA
CCCCGTAGAAAAGATCAAAGGATCTTCTTGAGATCCTTTTTTTCTGCGCGTAATCTGCTGCTTGCAAACA
AAAAAACCACCGCTACCAGCGGTGGTTTGTTTGCCGGATCAAGAGCTACCAACTCTTTTTCCGAAGGTAA
CTGGCTTCAGCAGAGCGCAGATACCAAATACTGTCCTTCTAGTGTAGCCGTAGTTAGGCCACCACTTCAA
GAACTCTGTAGCACCGCCTACATACCTCGCTCTGCTAATCCTGTTACCAGTGGCTGCTGCCAGTGGCGAT
AAGTCGTGTCTTACCGGGTTGGACTCAAGACGATAGTTACCGGATAAGGCGCAGCGGTCGGGCTGAACGG
GGGGTTCGTGCACACAGCCCAGCTTGGAGCGAACGACCTACACCGAACTGAGATACCTACAGCGTGAGCT
ATGAGAAAGCGCCACGCTTCCCGAAGGGAGAAAGGCGGACAGGTATCCGGTAAGCGGCAGGGTCGGAACA
GGAGAGCGCACGAGGGAGCTTCCAGGGGGAAACGCCTGGTATCTTTATAGTCCTGTCGGGTTTCGCCACC
TCTGACTTGAGCGTCGATTTTTGTGATGCTCGTCAGGGGGGCGGAGCCTATGGAAAAACGCCAGCAACGC
GGCCTTTTTACGGTTCCTGGCCTTTTGCTGGCCTTTTGCTCACATGTTCTTTCCTGCGTTATCCCCTGAT
TCTGTGGATAACCGTATTACCGCCTTTGAGTGAGCTGATACCGCTCGCCGCAGCCGAACGACCGAGCGCA
GCGAGTCAGTGAGCGAGGAAGCGGAAGAGCGCCTGATGCGGTATTTTCTCCTTACGCATCTGTGCGGTAT
TTCACACCGCAATGGTGCACTCTCAGTACAATCTGCTCTGATGCCGCATAGTTAAGCCAGTATACACTCC
GCTATCGCTACGTGACTGGGTCATGGCTGCGCCCCGACACCCGCCAACACCCGCTGACGCGCCCTGACGG
GCTTGTCTGCTCCCGGCATCCGCTTACAGACAAGCTGTGACCGTCTCCGGGAGCTGCATGTGTCAGAGGT
TTTCACCGTCATCACCGAAACGCGCGAGGCAGCTGCGGTAAAGCTCATCAGCGTGGTCGTGAAGCGATTC
ACAGATGTCTGCCTGTTCATCCGCGTCCAGCTCGTTGAGTTTCTCCAGAAGCGTTAATGTCTGGCTTCTG
ATAAAGCGGGCCATGTTAAGGGCGGTTTTTTCCTGTTTGGTCACTGATGCCTCCGTGTAAGGGGGATTTC
TGTTCATGGGGGTAATGATACCGATGAAACGAGAGAGGATGCTCACGATACGGGTTACTGATGATGAACA
TGCCCGGTTACTGGAACGTTGTGAGGGTAAACAACTGGCGGTATGGATGCGGCGGGACCAGAGAAAAATC
ACTCAGGGTCAATGCCAGCGCTTCGTTAATACAGATGTAGGTGTTCCACAGGGTAGCCAGCAGCATCCTG
CGATGCAGATCCGGAACATAATGGTGCAGGGCGCTGACTTCCGCGTTTCCAGACTTTACGAAACACGGAA
ACCGAAGACCATTCATGTTGTTGCTCAGGTCGCAGACGTTTTGCAGCAGCAGTCGCTTCACGTTCGCTCG
CGTATCGGTGATTCATTCTGCTAACCAGTAAGGCAACCCCGCCAGCCTAGCCGGGTCCTCAACGACAGGA
GCACGATCATGCGCACCCGTGGGGCCGCCATGCCGGCGATAATGGCCTGCTTCTCGCCGAAACGTTTGGT
GGCGGGACCAGTGACGAAGGCTTGAGCGAGGGCGTGCAAGATTCCGAATACCGCAAGCGACAGGCCGATC
ATCGTCGCGCTCCAGCGAAAGCGGTCCTCGCCGAAAATGACCCAGAGCGCTGCCGGCACCTGTCCTACGA
GTTGCATGATAAAGAAGACAGTCATAAGTGCGGCGACGATAGTCATGCCCCGCGCCCACCGGAAGGAGCT
GACTGGGTTGAAGGCTCTCAAGGGCATCGGTCGAGATCCCGGTGCCTAATGAGTGAGCTAACTTACATTA
ATTGCGTTGCGCTCACTGCCCGCTTTCCAGTCGGGAAACCTGTCGTGCCAGCTGCATTAATGAATCGGCC
AACGCGCGGGGAGAGGCGGTTTGCGTATTGGGCGCCAGGGTGGTTTTTCTTTTCACCAGTGAGACGGGCA
ACAGCTGATTGCCCTTCACCGCCTGGCCCTGAGAGAGTTGCAGCAAGCGGTCCACGCTGGTTTGCCCCAG
CAGGCGAAAATCCTGTTTGATGGTGGTTAACGGCGGGATATAACATGAGCTGTCTTCGGTATCGTCGTAT
CCCACTACCGAGATATCCGCACCAACGCGCAGCCCGGACTCGGTAATGGCGCGCATTGCGCCCAGCGCCA
TCTGATCGTTGGCAACCAGCATCGCAGTGGGAACGATGCCCTCATTCAGCATTTGCATGGTTTGTTGAAA
ACCGGACATGGCACTCCAGTCGCCTTCCCGTTCCGCTATCGGCTGAATTTGATTGCGAGTGAGATATTTA
TGCCAGCCAGCCAGACGCAGACGCGCCGAGACAGAACTTAATGGGCCCGCTAACAGCGCGATTTGCTGGT
GACCCAATGCGACCAGATGCTCCACGCCCAGTCGCGTACCGTCTTCATGGGAGAAAATAATACTGTTGAT
GGGTGTCTGGTCAGAGACATCAAGAAATAACGCCGGAACATTAGTGCAGGCAGCTTCCACAGCAATGGCA
TCCTGGTCATCCAGCGGATAGTTAATGATCAGCCCACTGACGCGTTGCGCGAGAAGATTGTGCACCGCCG
CTTTACAGGCTTCGACGCCGCTTCGTTCTACCATCGACACCACCACGCTGGCACCCAGTTGATCGGCGCG
AGATTTAATCGCCGCGACAATTTGCGACGGCGCGTGCAGGGCCAGACTGGAGGTGGCAACGCCAATCAGC
AACGACTGTTTGCCCGCCAGTTGTTGTGCCACGCGGTTGGGAATGTAATTCAGCTCCGCCATCGCCGCTT
CCACTTTTTCCCGCGTTTTCGCAGAAACGTGGCTGGCCTGGTTCACCACGCGGGAAACGGTCTGATAAGA
GACACCGGCATACTCTGCGACATCGTATAACGTTACTGGTTTCACATTCACCACCCTGAATTGACTCTCT
TCCGGGCGCTATCATGCCATACCGCGAAAGGTTTTGCGCCATTCGATGGTGTCCGGGATCTCGACGCTCT
CCCTTATGCGACTCCTGCATTAGGAAGCAGCCCAGTAGTAGGTTGAGGCCGTTGAGCACCGCCGCCGCAA
GGAATGGTGCATGCAAGGAGATGGCGCCCAACAGTCCCCCGGCCACGGGGCCTGCCACCATACCCACGCC
GAAACAAGCGCTCATGAGCCCGAAGTGGCGAGCCCGATCTTCCCCATCGGTGATGTCGGCGATATAGGCG
CCAGCAACCGCACCTGTGGCGCCGGTGATGCCGGCCACGATGCGTCCGGCGTAGAGGATCGAGATCTCGA
TCCCGCGAAAT
