>Addgene plasmid #12615 | GEV 1 | addgene partial sequence | sequence record 19036 | 12615 with T7 terminal
CTTCCTTTCGGGCTTTGTTAGCAGCCGGATCTCAGTGGTGGTGGTGGTGGTGCTCGAGTTACTTTTTTCG
CATGCTGGGGCCATATAGTTCCACAAAGGCATCCCAGCCTCCGTTATCCTGGATCCAGGTGTGCAGATGC
CGGTTCAGGTACTCAGTCATCCACAGGGCGATGTTGTCCACCAGGGGTGACATCTCCCTGTTGACGCTCT
CCACACACATGACCCCACCGAACTCAAAGAAGGCCACAATCCTCCCCCAGTTCACCCCATCCCTGAAGAG
TTCCTCCACCACCGTGGCAAAGCGTCCCCTCGCGGTGAAGGGCGTCAGGTGCAGCTGACTGGACATCTCT
GCGAAGTCACGACGGTAGCGACGAGAGAAGTCATCCCCAGCCCGGCGGAGGGTCAGATGGACCACAGGTG
GCACAGGGCTGAGCGCGCTAGCCGGACCGCCCGGTTCGGTTACCGTGAAGGTTTTGGTAGCGTCGTCGTA
GGTCCATTCACCGTCAACACCGTTGTCGTTAGCGTACTGTTTGAAAACTTTTTCCGCGGTAGCAGCGTCA
ACAGCTTCGGTGGTGGTTTCACCTTTCAGGGTTTTACCGTTCAGAGCAAGCTTGTACTGCATATGTATAT
CTCCTTCTTAAAGTTAAACAAAATTATTTCTAGAGGGGAATTGTTATCCGCTCACAATTCCCCTATAGTG
AGTCGTATTAATTTCGCGGGATCGAGATCTCGATCCTCTACGCCGGACGCATCGTGGCCGGCATCACCGG
CGCCACAGGTGCGGTTGCTGG
